>Addgene plasmid #203755 | PMmEos3.2 | addgene full sequence | sequence record 403338 | Addgene NGS Result
TAGTTATTAATAGTAATCAATTACGGGGTCATTAGTTCATAGCCCATATATGGAGTTCCGCGTTACATAA
CTTACGGTAAATGGCCCGCCTGGCTGACCGCCCAACGACCCCCGCCCATTGACGTCAATAATGACGTATG
TTCCCATAGTAACGCCAATAGGGACTTTCCATTGACGTCAATGGGTGGAGTATTTACGGTAAACTGCCCA
CTTGGCAGTACATCAAGTGTATCATATGCCAAGTACGCCCCCTATTGACGTCAATGACGGTAAATGGCCC
GCCTGGCATTATGCCCAGTACATGACCTTATGGGACTTTCCTACTTGGCAGTACATCTACGTATTAGTCA
TCGCTATTACCATGGTGATGCGGTTTTGGCAGTACATCAATGGGCGTGGATAGCGGTTTGACTCACGGGG
ATTTCCAAGTCTCCACCCCATTGACGTCAATGGGAGTTTGTTTTGGCACCAAAATCAACGGGACTTTCCA
AAATGTCGTAACAACTCCGCCCCATTGACGCAAATGGGCGGTAGGCGTGTACGGTGGGAGGTCTATATAA
GCAGAGCTGGTTTAGTGAACCGTCAGATCCGCTAGCGCCCCGAAACTTCCACCGCGAGCGAGAAATATGG
GATGTATTAAATCAAAAAGGAAAGACAAAGATCTCGAGCTCAAGCTTCGAATTCTGCAGTCGACGGTACC
GCGGGCCCGGGATCCACCGGTCGCCACCATGAGTGCGATTAAGCCAGACATGAAGATCAAACTCCGTATG
GAAGGCAACGTAAACGGGCACCACTTTGTGATCGACGGAGATGGTACAGGCAAGCCTTTTGAGGGAAAAC
AGAGTATGGATCTTGAAGTCAAAGAGGGCGGACCTCTGCCTTTTGCCTTTGATATCCTGACCACTGCATT
CCATTACGGCAACAGGGTATTCGCCAAATATCCAGACAACATACAAGACTATTTTAAGCAGTCGTTTCCT
AAGGGGTATTCGTGGGAACGAAGCTTGACTTTCGAAGACGGGGGCATTTGCAACGCCAGAAACGACATAA
CAATGGAAGGGGACACTTTCTATAATAAAGTTCGATTTTATGGTACCAACTTTCCCGCCAATGGTCCAGT
TATGCAGAAGAAGACGCTGAAATGGGAGCCCTCCACTGAGAAAATGTATGTGCGTGATGGAGTGCTGACG
GGTGATATTGAGATGGCTTTGTTGCTTGAAGGAAATGCCCATTACCGATGTGACTTCAGAACTACTTACA
AAGCTAAGGAGAAGGGTGTCAAGTTACCAGGCGCCCACTTTGTGGACCACTGCATTGAGATTTTAAGCCA
TGACAAAGATTACAACAAGGTTAAGCTGTATGAGCATGCTGTTGCTCATTCTGGATTGCCTGACAATGCC
AGACGATAAAGCGGCCGCGACTCTAGATCATAATCAGCCATACCACATTTGTAGAGGTTTTACTTGCTTT
AAAAAACCTCCCACACCTCCCCCTGAACCTGAAACATAAAATGAATGCAATTGTTGTTGTTAACTTGTTT
ATTGCAGCTTATAATGGTTACAAATAAAGCAATAGCATCACAAATTTCACAAATAAAGCATTTTTTTCAC
TGCATTCTAGTTGTGGTTTGTCCAAACTCATCAATGTATCTTAAGGCGTAAATTGTAAGCGTTAATATTT
TGTTAAAATTCGCGTTAAATTTTTGTTAAATCAGCTCATTTTTTAACCAATAGGCCGAAATCGGCAAAAT
CCCTTATAAATCAAAAGAATAGACCGAGATAGGGT
[37 nt withheld, positions 1786-1822]
AAAGAACGTGGACTCCAACGTCAAAGG
[49 nt withheld, positions 1850-1898]
T
[91 nt withheld, positions 1900-1990]
G
[124 nt withheld, positions 1992-2115]
CAGGTGGCACTTTTCGGGGAAATGTGCGCGGAACCCCTATTTGTTTATTTTTCTAAATACATTCAAATAT
GTATCCGCTCATGAGACAATAACCCTGATAAATGCTTCAATAATATTGAAAAAGGAAGAGTCCTGAGGCG
GAAAGAACCAGCTGTGGAATGTGTGTCAGTTAGGGTGTGGAAAGTCCCCAGGCTCCCCAGCAGGCAGAAG
TATGCAAAGCATGCATCTCAATTAGTCAGCAACCAGGTGTGGAAAGTCCCCAGGCTCCCCAGCAGGCAGA
AGTATGCAAAGCATGCATCTCAATTAGTCAGCAACCATAGTCCCGCCCCTAACTCCGCCCATCCCGCCCC
TAACTCCGCCCAGTTCCGCCCATTCTCCGCCCCATGGCTGACTAATTTTTTTTATTTATGCAGAGGCCGA
GGCCGCCTCGGCCTCTGAGCTATTCCAGAAGTAGTGAGGAGGCTTTTTTGGAGGCCTAGGCTTTTGCAAA
GATCGATCAAGAGACAGGATGAGGATCGTTTCGCATGATTGAACAAGATGGATTGCACGCAGGTTCTCCG
GCCGCTTGGGTGGAGAGGCTATTCGGCTATGACTGGGCACAACAGACAATCGGCTGCTCTGATGCCGCCG
TGTTCCGGCTGTCAGCGCAGGGGCGCCCGGTTCTTTTTGTCAAGACCGACCTGTCCGGTGCCCTGAATGA
ACTGCAAGACGAGGCAGCGCGGCTATCGTGGCTGGCCACGACGGGCGTTCCTTGCGCAGCTGTGCTCGAC
GTTGTCACTGAAGCGGGAAGGGACTGGCTGCTATTGGGCGAAGTGCCGGGGCAGGATCTCCTGTCATCTC
ACCTTGCTCCTGCCGAGAAAGTATCCATCATGGCTGATGCAATGCGGCGGCTGCATACGCTTGATCCGGC
TACCTGCCCATTCGACCACCAAGCGAAACATCGCATCGAGCGAGCACGTACTCGGATGGAAGCCGGTCTT
GTCGATCAGGATGATCTGGACGAAGAGCATCAGGGGCTCGCGCCAGCCGAACTGTTCGCCAGGCTCAAGG
CGAGCATGCCCGACGGCGAGGATCTCGTCGTGACCCATGGCGATGCCTGCTTGCCGAATATCATGGTGGA
AAATGGCCGCTTTTCTGGATTCATCGACTGTGGCCGGCTGGGTGTGGCGGACCGCTATCAGGACATAGCG
TTGGCTACCCGTGATATTGCTGAAGAGCTTGGCGGCGAATGGGCTGACCGCTTCCTCGTGCTTTACGGTA
TCGCCGCTCCCGATTCGCAGCGCATCGCCTTCTATCGCCTTCTTGACGAGTTCTTCTGAGCGGGACTCTG
GGGTTCGAAATGACCGACCAAGCGACGCCCAACCTGCCATCACGAGATTTCGATTCCACCGCCGCCTTCT
ATGAAAGGTTGGGCTTCGGAATCGTTTTCCGGGACGCCGGCTGGATGATCCTCCAGCGCGGGGATCTCAT
GCTGGAGTTCTTCGCCCACCCTAGGGGGAGGCTAACTGAAACACGGAAGGAGACAATACCGGAAGGAACC
CGCGCTATGACGGCAATAAAAAGACAGAATAAAACGCACGGTGTTGGGTCGTTTGTTCATAAACGCGGGG
TTCGGTCCCAGGGCTGGCACTCTGTCGATACCCCACCGAGACCCCATTGGGGCCAATACGCCCGCGTTTC
TTCCTTTTCCCCACCCCACCCCCCAAGTTCGGGTGAAGGCCCAGGGCTCGCAGCCAACGTCGGGGCGGCA
GGCCCTGCCATAGCCTCAGGTTACTCATATATACTTTAGATTGATTTAAAACTTCATTTTTAATTTAAAA
GGATCTAGGTGAAGATCCTTTTTGATAATCTCATGACCAAAATCCCTTAACGTGAGTTTTCGTTCCACTG
AGCGTCAGACCCCGTAGAAAAGATCAAAGGATCTTCTTGAGATCCTTTTTTTCTGCGCGTAATCTGCTGC
TTGCAAACAAAAAAACCACCGCTACCAGCGGTGGTTTGTTTGCCGGATCAAGAGCTACCAACTCTTTTTC
CGAAGGTAACTGGCTTCAGCAGAGCGCAGATACCAAATACTGTTCTTCTAGTGTAGCCGTAGTTAGGCCA
CCACTTCAAGAACTCTGTAGCACCGCCTACATACCTCGCTCTGCTAATCCTGTTACCAGTGGCTGCTGCC
AGTGGCGATAAGTCGTGTCTTACCGGGTTGGACTCAAGACGATAGTTACCGGATAAGGCGCAGCGGTCGG
GCTGAACGGGGGGTTCGTGCACACAGCCCAGCTTGGAGCGAACGACCTACACCGAACTGAGATACCTACA
GCGTGAGCTATGAGAAAGCGCCACGCTTCCCGAAGGGAGAAAGGCGGACAGGTATCCGGTAAGCGGCAGG
GTCGGAACAGGAGAGCGCACGAGGGAGCTTCCAGGGGGAAACGCCTGGTATCTTTATAGTCCTGTCGGGT
TTCGCCACCTCTGACTTGAGCGTCGATTTTTGTGATGCTCGTCAGGGGGGCGGAGCCTATGGAAAAACGC
CAGCAACGCGGCCTTTTTACGGTTCCTGGCCTTTTGCTGGCCTTTTGCTCACATGTTCTTTCCTGCGTTA
TCCCCTGATTCTGTGGATAACCGTATTACCGCCATGCAT
Features (pLannotate 1.2.2; 14 found; start..end, strand, type, name):
     61..364     +  enhancer       CMV enhancer: human cytomegalovirus immediate early enhancer
    365..568     +  promoter       CMV promoter: human cytomegalovirus (CMV) immediate early promoter
    659..715     +  misc_feature   MCS: multiple cloning site
    729..1409    +  CDS            mEos3.2: improved monomeric variant of green-to-red photoswitchable fluorescent protein EosFP (Zhang et al., 2012)
   1426..1509    +  CDS            large T antigen (fragment): large T antigen from SV40 (simian virus 40)
   1532..1653    +  polyA_signal   SV40 poly(A) signal: SV40 polyadenylation signal
   1687..2115    -  rep_origin     f1 ori (sequence partly withheld): f1 bacteriophage origin of replication; arrow indicates direction of (+) strand synthesis
   2142..2246    +  promoter       AmpR promoter: bla
   2248..2605    +  promoter       SV40 promoter: SV40 enhancer and early promoter
   2640..3434    +  CDS            NeoR/KanR: aminoglycoside phosphotransferase from Tn5; aph(3')-II (or nptII); confers resistance to neomycin, kanamycin, and G418 (Geneticin®)
   3455..3607    +  CDS            ble (fragment): BLE_KLEPN - Experimental evidence at protein level: Swiss-Prot protein existence level 1. Binding protein with a strong affinity to the bleomycin family of antibiotics. Binds to CL990; an antimitotic-antibiotic compound. From Klebsiella pneumoniae.
   3666..3713    +  polyA_signal   HSV TK poly(A) signal: herpes simplex virus thymidine kinase polyadenylation signal (Cole and Stacy, 1985)
   3804..3820    -  polyA_signal   bGH poly(A) signal (fragment): bovine growth hormone polyadenylation signal
   4042..4630    +  rep_origin     ori: high-copy-number ColE1/pMB1/pBR322/pUC origin of replication
