[The description below was written by a language model from this plasmid's Addgene catalogue record and pLannotate feature annotations shown in this document.]
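Description:
PMmEos3.2 is a mammalian expression plasmid of 4,744 nt built on the mEos3.2-N1 backbone, an N1-style vector in which the insert is placed upstream of, and in frame with, the fluorescent protein. It replicates in E. coli from a high-copy ColE1/pUC-type origin and is selected with kanamycin. The single NeoR/KanR (aminoglycoside phosphotransferase) gene is preceded by both a bacterial bla promoter and the SV40 enhancer/early promoter and is followed by an HSV TK polyadenylation signal, so it can also confer G418 resistance in mammalian cells. An f1 origin is present as well. Short fragments annotated as SV40 large T antigen, ble and bGH poly(A) appear to be partial matches in backbone sequence rather than functional elements.

The payload is a short human LYN N-terminal sequence, described as the first 10 residues of the kinase, which carries one myristoylation and one palmitoylation site and acts as a lipid anchor to the plasma membrane. It is fused at its C terminus to mEos3.2, an improved monomeric variant of the green-to-red photoswitchable protein EosFP. Expression is driven by the CMV immediate early enhancer and promoter and terminated by the SV40 poly(A) signal. The feature table does not annotate the Lyn segment separately; it presumably lies in or near the multiple cloning site region just upstream of the mEos3.2 coding sequence, and the cloning sites used are not recorded.

The construct serves as a fluorescent plasma membrane probe. The associated work concerns membrane phase separation and the assembly of receptor signalling domains, and the photoswitchable tag is of the kind commonly used for single-molecule localization imaging.
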