Addgene plasmid #203755: PMmEos3.2
Purpose: Encodes the membrane anchor of Lyn including the first 10 residues of the N terminus, with 1 myristoylation and 1 palmitoylation, with mEos3.2 fused to the C terminus. Used as a fluorescent plasma membrane probe.
Depositing lab: Sarah Veatch. Depositing organization: University of Michigan. Publication: Membrane phase separation drives responsive assembly of receptor signaling domains. Shelby SA, Castello-Serrano I, Wisser KC, Levental I, Veatch SL. Nat Chem Biol. 2023 Jun;19(6):750-758. doi: 10.1038/s41589-023-01268-8. Epub 2023 Mar 30. PubMed 36997644.
Backbone
  Vector backbone: mEos3.2-N1
  Backbone manufacturer: Addgene; Michael Davidson's lab
  Vector type: Mammalian Expression
Growth in bacteria
  Bacterial resistance: Kanamycin, 50 μg/mL
  Growth temperature: 37°C
  Growth strain: DH5alpha
  Copy number: High Copy
Gene/Insert
  Gene/Insert name: Lyn n-term
  Species: H. sapiens (human)
  Entrez Gene: LYN (a.k.a. JTK8, SAIDV, p53Lyn, p56Lyn)
  Tag / fusion protein: mEos3.2 (C terminal on insert)
  Cloning method: Restriction Enzyme; 5′ cloning site Unknown (unknown if destroyed)
Resource information
  A portion of this plasmid was derived from a plasmid made by: Insert DNA courtesy of the Barbara Baird and David Holowka lab
Terms and licenses: Academic/Nonprofit Terms; Industry Terms: Not Available to Industry
How to cite: PMmEos3.2 was a gift from Sarah Veatch (Addgene plasmid # 203755 ; http://n2t.net/addgene:203755 ; RRID:Addgene_203755)
